>Addgene plasmid #222300 | pBIG1a_StrepII-Hook3[451-718]_FTS_FHIP1B | addgene full sequence | sequence record 443587 | Addgene NGS Result
ACCGGTTGACTTGGGTCAACTGTCAGACCAAGTTTACTCATATATACTTTAGATTGATTTAAAACTTCAT
TTTTAATTTAAAAGGATCTAGGTGAAGATCCTTTTTGATAATCTCATGACCAAAATCCCTTAACGTGAGT
TTTCGTTCCACTGAGCGTCAGACCCCGTAGAAAAGATCAAAGGATCTTCTTGAGATCCTTTTTTTCTGCG
CGTAATCTGCTGCTTGCAAACAAAAAAACCACCGCTACCAGCGGTGGTTTGTTTGCCGGATCAAGAGCTA
CCAACTCTTTTTCCGAAGGTAACTGGCTTCAGCAGAGCGCAGATACCAAATACTGTTCTTCTAGTGTAGC
CGTAGTTAGGCCACCACTTCAAGAACTCTGTAGCACCGCCTACATACCTCGCTCTGCTAATCCTGTTACC
AGTGGCTGCTGCCAGTGGCGATAAGTCGTGTCTTACCGGGTTGGACTCAAGACGATAGTTACCGGATAAG
GCGCAGCGGTCGGGCTGAACGGGGGGTTCGTGCACACAGCCCAGCTTGGAGCGAACGACCTACACCGAAC
TGAGATACCTACAGCGTGAGCTATGAGAAAGCGCCACGCTTCCCGAAGGGAGAAAGGCGGACAGGTATCC
GGTAAGCGGCAGGGTCGGAACAGGAGAGCGCACGAGGGAGCTTCCAGGGGGAAACGCCTGGTATCTTTAT
AGTCCTGTCGGGTTTCGCCACCTCTGACTTGAGCGTCGATTTTTGTGATGCTCGTCAGGGGGGCGGAGCC
TATGGAAAAACGCCAGCAACGCGGCCTTTTTACGGTTCCTGGCCTTTTGCTGGCCTTTTGCTCACATGTT
CTTTCCTGCGTTATCCCCTGATTGACTTGGGTCGCTCTTCCTGTGGATGCGCAGATGCCCTGCGTAAGCG
GGTGTGGGCGGACAATAAAGTCTTAAACTGAACAAAATAGATCTAAACTATGACAATAAAGTCTTAAACT
AGACAGAATAGTTGTAAACTGAAATCAGTCCAGTTATGCTGTGAAAAAGCATACTGGACTTTTGTTATGG
CTAAAGCAAACTCTTCATTTTCTGAAGTGCAAATTGCCCGTCGTATTAAAGAGGGGCGTGGCCAAGGGCA
TGTAAAGACTATATTCGCGGCGTTGTGACAATTTACCGAACAACTCCGCGGCCGGGAAGCCGATCTCGGC
TTGAACGAATTGTTAGGTGGCGGTACTTGGGTCGATATCAAAGTGCATCACTTCTTCCCGTATGCCCAAC
TTTGTATAGAGAGCCACTGCGGGATCGTCACCGTAATCTGCTTGCACGTAGATCACATAAGCACCAAGCG
CGTTGGCCTCATGCTTGAGGAGATTGATGAGCGCGGTGGCAATGCCCTGCCTCCGGTGCTCGCCGGAGAC
TGCGAGATCATAGATATAGATCTCACTACGCGGCTGCTCAAACTTGGGCAGAACGTAAGCCGCGAGAGCG
CCAACAACCGCTTCTTGGTCGAAGGCAGCAAGCGCGATGAATGTCTTACTACGGAGCAAGTTCCCGAGGT
AATCGGAGTCCGGCTGATGTTGGGAGTAGGTGGCTACGTCTCCGAACTCACGACCGAAAAGATCAAGAGC
AGCCCGCATGGATTTGACTTGGTCAGGGCCGAGCCTACATGTGCGAATGATGCCCATACTTGAGCCACCT
AACTTTGTTTTAGGGCGACTGCCCTGCTGCGTAACATCGTTGCTGCTGCGTAACATCGTTGCTGCTCCAT
AACATCAAACATCGACCCACGGCGTAACGCGCTTGCTGCTTGGATGCCCGAGGCATAGACTGTACAAAAA
AACAGTCATAACAAGCCATGAAAACCGCCACTGCGCCGTTACCACCGCTGCGTTCGGTCAAGGTTCTGGA
CCAGTTGCGTGAGCGCATACGCTACTTGCATTACAGTTTACGAACCGAACAGGCTTATGTCAACTGGGTT
CGTGCCTTCATCCGTTTCCACGGTGTGCGTCACCCGGCAACCTTGGGCAGCAGCGAAGTCGCCATAACTT
CGTATAGCATACATTATACGAAGTTATCTGGGTTTAAACGCTCTATGGTCTAAAGTTTTTATCGAGGCTA
ACTGAAACACGGAAGGAGACAATACCGGAAGGAACCCGCGCTATGACGGCAATAAAAAGACAGAATAAAA
CGCACGGGTGTTGGGTCGTTTGTTCATAAACGCGGGGTTCGGTCCCAGGGCTGGCACTCTGTCAAGTGAA
CGCTCTATGGTCTAAAGATTTAAATCGACCTACTCCGGAATATTAATAGATCATGGAGATAATTAAAATG
ATAACCATCTCGCAAATAAATAAGTATTTTACTGTTTTCGTAACAGTTTTGTAATAAAAAAACCTATAAA
TATTCCGGATTATTCATACCGTCCCACCATCGGGCGCGGATCCCTCGAGCATGTGGTCACATCCGCAGTT
TGAAAAAGGTAGCGCAGGTAGTGCAGCAGGTAGCGGTGCAGGTTGGAGCCATCCTCAGTTTGAGAAACTG
GAAGTTCTGTTTCAGGGTCCGTCAGACAGTCTAGCTGCAGAGATTGTTACACCTGAAATCAGGGAGAAAC
TTATTCGTCTTCAGCATGAGAATAAGATGTTAAAGCTTAACCAAGAAGGTTCGGACAATGAAAAAATAGC
CTTATTGCAGAGCCTTCTAGATGATGCAAATCTACGCAAGAATGAACTGGAGACAGAGAATAGGCTGGTG
AATCAAAGACTTCTGGAAGTACAGTCACAAGTTGAAGAATTACAAAAATCTTTACAGGATCAAGGCTCAA
AAGCAGAAGATTCAGTCCTTCTAAAAAAGAAGCTTGAAGAACATCTAGAGAAGCTGCATGAGGCCAATAA
TGAACTACAGAAGAAGAGAGCCATTATTGAAGATCTCGAGCCAAGATTTAACAACAGCTCCTTAAAAATT
GAAGAATTACAAGAAGCTTTACGAAAGAAAGAGGAAGAAATGAAGCAAATGGAAGAACGATACAAAAAAT
ACTTAGAGAAAGCCAAAAGTGTCATCCGTACTTTAGATCCTAAACAGAATCAAGGAGCAGCACCAGAAAT
ACAAGCTCTTAAAAATCAGCTCCAGGAACGAGACCGACTGTTCCACTCATTAGAGAAAGAATATGAGAAA
ACAAAGAGTCAGAGAGAGATGGAAGAGAAATATATTGTTAGTGCCTGGTACAATATGGGAATGACCCTGC
ATAAAAAGGCAGCTGAAGATAGACTGGCAAGCACAGGCTCAGGGCAGTCATTTCTGGCGAGGCAGAGGCA
AGCGACCAGCAGCAGAAGATCATACCCAGGCCACGTGCAGCCGGCCACAGCAAGGTAAGGTACCTCTAGA
GCCTGCAGTCTCGACAAGCTTGTCGAGAAGTACTAGAGGATCATAATCAGCCATACCACATTTGTAGAGG
TTTTACTTGCTTTAAAAAACCTCCCACACCTCCCCCTGAACCTGAAACATAAAATGAATGCAATTGTTGT
TGTTAACTTGTTTATTGCAGCTTATAATGGTTACAAATAAAGCAATAGCATCACAAATTTCACAAATAAA
GCATTTTTTTCACTGCATTCTAGTTGTGGTTTGTCCAAACTCATCAATGTATCTTATCATGTCTGGATCT
GATCACTGCTTGAGCCTAGAAGATCCGGCTGCTAACAAAGCCCGAAAGGAAGCTGAGTTGGCTGCTGCCA
CCGCTGAGCAATAACTATCATAACCATTTAAATAAACTGGATACTATTGCACGTTTAAATCGACCTACTC
CGGAATATTAATAGATCATGGAGATAATTAAAATGATAACCATCTCGCAAATAAATAAGTATTTTACTGT
TTTCGTAACAGTTTTGTAATAAAAAAACCTATAAATATTCCGGATTATTCATACCGTCCCACCATCGGGC
GCGGATCCCTCGAGCATGGAAAGAATGAATTGGCTCTCCCGTCTCGCCTCTAGGGGCCCAGGGCACAGGA
TTCCCCAAGGGGCGAATCTCCAAACCCCTGTTATGGCCGACCCAGAAACCTGCCTCATGGTATTCAAGAA
CCATTGGTCCCAAGTGGTGAGAATACTGGAACGTCAAGGGCCCCGTGCCGCCCCAGGTGGGGCGGACGAC
CTCAGTGCCGTCAGAAATCATACATATCAAATGCTGACCCTTCTGGCTGAAGATAGGGCCGTGCCATCCG
CCCCCACAGGTCCAGGCCCGCTGTTGGAATTCGCTCTCCACGAGGATCTCCTGACTCGGGTCCTGACTTG
GCAATTGCAGTGGGACGAGCTTGGGGACGGCGTTGAAGAGCGGAGAGCCGAGCAGCTGAAGTTGTTCGAG
ATGCTTGTCAGTGAGGCACGACAACCCCTTCTCAGACATGGCCCGGTCCGCGAAGCGCTTCTGACCCTGC
TTGACGCTTGCGGCCGCCCCGTTCCTTCAAGTCCTGCACTTGATGAGGGGCTCGTGCTCTTGCTCTCCCA
ACTTTGCGTGTGTGTGGCACAAGAACCCAGTCTGTTGGAGTTCTTTCTTCAGCCACCACCCGAACCAGGC
GCGGCTCCCCGATTGCTTCTGTTCAGCCGGTTGGTGCCGTTTGTTCATCTAGAGGGCACATTGGGCCAAC
AAGCCCGAGATGCGCTGCTCTTGCTGATGGCGCTTAGTGCTGGCTCACCAACTGTTGGAAGGTATATTGC
AGATCACAGCTACTTTTGCCCCGTACTGGCTACTGGGTTGAGCGCGCTCTATAGCTCATTGCCGCGTAAA
ATTGAGGTCCCCGGTGATGATTGGCATTGTCTGCGTAGAGAAGATTGGTTGGGTGTACCCGCCCTGGCCT
TGTTCATGAGCTCACTGGAATTCTGCAACGCGGTTATACAAGTGGCGCACCCATTGGTTCAGAAGCAACT
GGTTGATTACATCCATAATGGTTTTCTCGTACCTGTCATGGGCCCAGCCTTGCATAAGACCAGTGTGGAA
GAAATGATCGCAAGTACAGCTTATTTGGAATTGTTCTTGCGCTCCATCTCAGAGCCAGCCCTGCTCAGAA
CCTTTCTCCGCTTTCTCCTGCTGCACCGACATGACACTCATACAATCCTCGATACGCTGGTGGCTAGAAT
TGGATCCAATAGCCGCTTGTGCATGGTGAGCTTGTCTCTCTTTAGAACACTGCTTAATTTGTCCTGCGAG
GATGTCCTGTTGCAACTGGTGCTGAGGTATTTGGTTCCATGTAACCACGTTATGTTGTCCCAGAAACCCG
CTGTTCGTGATGTGGACCTTTATGGCAGAGCCGCAGATAAGTTCCTCAGTCTGATTCCCCGTTGCTGCCG
GCATCATGCCCCCTCACCCCCGCGACCCGAACATGCGTCATGGGCCCGAGGCCCTGGGAGCCCCAGCGTT
GACTCTAGCAGCGTGACTACCGTCCCTCGGCCCAGCACTCCAAGCCGTCTGGCCCTTTTCCTTCGACAAC
AAAGCCTGGGCGGATCTGAAAGTCCCGGGCCCGCCCCATGCTCACCCGGTCTCTCCGCATCTCCGGCATC
TAGTCCGGGACGTCGACCCACGCCAGCTGAGGAGCCTGGGGAGCTCGAGGATAATTATCTCGAGTACTTG
AGGGAAGCTAGACGGGGCGTCGATCGATGTGTTCGCGCCTGCCGCACTTGGTCTGCGCCTTATGACGGTG
AACGGCCGTCCCCAGAACCTTCTCCCTTCGGGAGCAGGACCAAGAAACGCTCCCTGCTCCCAGAAGAAGA
CCGGAATAACGTGGGAGAGGGCGAAGAAGAGGAACTTGGGCGCAGAGGTCGCGCAGGCGGCGCGGGTGAG
GGACCCGGTCATCTGCCACCACCACAACTTAACGGGGTGCCAGGCAGTTGGCCCGAAGGCGCTAAGAAGG
TAAGACTGGTGCCAAAAGAAGGAGCCGGAGAGCTTCTTGAAGGAATCTCCGAGGGAATGGCAGGATTGGA
AGGCTTCGGTCAAGAACTTAGAGAGCTCGAGGTTGCACTGTCTAATGGTGGAACGGGGAGTGAAAGCCCC
CTGGAACCCCCGCTGCCTTTGGAAGAAGAGGAAGCCTATGAGAGCTTCACATGTCCCCCTGAGCCGCCAG
GGCCCTTCCTGTCCTCACCACTGCGCACCTTGAATCAACTTCCTTCTCAGCCATTTACTGGGCCCTTTAT
GGCTGTATTGTTTGCTAAGCTCGAGAATATGCTCCAAAACAGCGTCTACGTCAATTTTCTCCTCACAGGT
CTGGTGGCACAACTGGCCTGCCACCCACAGCCTCTGCTGCGAAGCTTCTTGCTCAATACTAACATGGTGT
TCCAGCCTAGCGTCAAGAGTCTGTTGCAAGTGCTGGGCTCAGTGAAGAATAAGATAGAAAACTTTGCTGC
CAGCCAGGAAGATTTCCCAGCCCTTCTGAGTAAAGCCAAGAAATATCTTATTGCACGTGGCAAACTGGAC
TGGGCTGAAGGCCCCGCGGCCGGGCCGGCTCCGAGGCGTTCCGACCCACTCGTGAAGTCTAGGCGGCCGT
CACTCGGAGAGCTGCTCCTGCGACACGCTCATTCTCCCACCAGGGCTAGACAAGCTGCGCAGCTCGTGCT
GCAACCGGGAAGGGATGGTGCAGGCCTCGGCCTCAGCGGCGGGTCCCCCGGAGCCTCAACCCCTGTCCTT
CTCACCCGCGGCGGAGCGCCCGAACGGCAAGGGGAAGCCCTCAGAGTAAAGAATGCTGTCTACTGCGCAG
TGATATTTCCAGAGTTCTTGAAAGAGCTCGCCGCTATTTCACAAGCACACGCAGTGACTTCCCCATTTCT
CCTTGAGACCTCTGAAGAAGGGTCCGGCCCGCTTATATCCGGTTGTGGACCACTCAACCCTTAAGGTACC
TCTAGAGCCTGCAGTCTCGACAAGCTTGTCGAGAAGTACTAGAGGATCATAATCAGCCATACCACATTTG
TAGAGGTTTTACTTGCTTTAAAAAACCTCCCACACCTCCCCCTGAACCTGAAACATAAAATGAATGCAAT
TGTTGTTGTTAACTTGTTTATTGCAGCTTATAATGGTTACAAATAAAGCAATAGCATCACAAATTTCACA
AATAAAGCATTTTTTTCACTGCATTCTAGTTGTGGTTTGTCCAAACTCATCAATGTATCTTATCATGTCT
GGATCTGATCACTGCTTGAGCCTAGAAGATCCGGCTGCTAACAAAGCCCGAAAGGAAGCTGAGTTGGCTG
CTGCCACCGCTGAGCAATAACTATCATAACCATTTAAATAAACCTAATGATGCCTGATGTTTAAATCGAC
CTACTCCGGAATATTAATAGATCATGGAGATAATTAAAATGATAACCATCTCGCAAATAAATAAGTATTT
TACTGTTTTCGTAACAGTTTTGTAATAAAAAAACCTATAAATATTCCGGATTATTCATACCGTCCCACCA
TCGGGCGCGGATCCCTCGAGCATGAACCCTTTCTGGAGTATGAGCACTAGTAGTGTCCGTAAGCGAAGTG
AGGGCGAAGAAAAGACGCTGACTGGGGACGTGAAAACGTCCCCACCCCGCACAGCCCCAAAGAAGCAGCT
CCCAAGCATACCAAAGAATGCCCTGCCAATTACCAAACCCACATCCCCTGCACCTGCCGCACAGTCTACT
AACGGTACACACGCCTCTTACGGACCATTTTATCTTGAGTACAGCCTTCTGGCTGAATTTACCCTCGTGG
TAAAGCAAAAGCTGCCTGGCGTCTACGTGCAGCCCTCATACAGGAGCGCCTTGATGTGGTTCGGAGTTAT
CTTTATCCGACATGGTCTCTATCAAGATGGCGTTTTCAAATTCACTGTGTATATTCCTGATAATTATCCC
GACGGAGACTGCCCTCGGCTCGTTTTCGATATTCCTGTATTCCATCCCCTTGTCGACCCCACATCTGGTG
AACTGGACGTGAAAAGGGCCTTCGCTAAGTGGAGACGGAACCATAATCACATCTGGCAAGTCTTGATGTA
TGCTCGTAGAGTCTTTTACAAAATCGATACCGCCTCTCCGTTGAACCCGGAAGCCGCCGTACTTTACGAA
AAGGACATTCAACTGTTCAAGAGTAAGGTAGTGGATAGTGTCAAAGTGTGTACTGCCCGCCTTTTCGACC
AGCCCAAAATTGAGGACCCGTACGCCATCTCTTTCAGTCCCTGGAACCCTAGTGTCCACGACGAAGCTCG
CGAAAAGATGCTCACCCAGAAGAAGCCAGAGGAACAGCACAATAAGTCTGTCCACGTAGCAGGGCTGTCT
TGGGTCAAGCCTGGATCTGTGCAGCCATTTTCCAAGGAAGAAAAGACGGTGGCTACTTAAGGTACCTCTA
GAGCCTGCAGTCTCGACAAGCTTGTCGAGAAGTACTAGAGGATCATAATCAGCCATACCACATTTGTAGA
GGTTTTACTTGCTTTAAAAAACCTCCCACACCTCCCCCTGAACCTGAAACATAAAATGAATGCAATTGTT
GTTGTTAACTTGTTTATTGCAGCTTATAATGGTTACAAATAAAGCAATAGCATCACAAATTTCACAAATA
AAGCATTTTTTTCACTGCATTCTAGTTGTGGTTTGTCCAAACTCATCAATGTATCTTATCATGTCTGGAT
CTGATCACTGCTTGAGCCTAGAAGATCCGGCTGCTAACAAAGCCCGAAAGGAAGCTGAGTTGGCTGCTGC
CACCGCTGAGCAATAACTATCATAACCATTTAAATAAATCTATATCTCAATCGGGGTTAGTCGATACCCC
ACCGAGACCCCATTGGGACCAATACGCCCGCGTTTCTTCCTTTTCCCCACCCCAACCCCCAAGTTCGGGT
GAAGGCCCAGGGCTCGCAGCCAACGTCGGGGCGGCAAGCCCTGCCATAGCCACTACGGGTTAATTAAAAA
CTATATCTCAATCGGGGTTTAAACAGGAGATCCGAACCAGATAAGTGAAATCTAGTTCCAAACTATTTTG
TCATTTTTAATTTTCGTATTAGCTTACGACGCTACACCCAGTTCCCATCTATTTTGTCACTCTTCCCTAA
ATAATCCTTAAAAACTCCATTTCCACCCCTCCCAGTTCCCAACTATTTTGTCCGCCCACA
Features (pLannotate 1.2.2; 22 found; start..end, strand, type, name):
    190..778     +  rep_origin     ori: high-copy-number ColE1/pMB1/pBR322/pUC origin of replication
    913..1136    -  mobile_element Tn7R: mini-Tn7 element (right end of the Tn7 transposon) Tn7
   1203..1736    -  CDS            GmR: gentamycin acetyltransferase; aacC1; confers resistance to gentamycin
   1925..1953    -  promoter       Pc promoter: intI1 (promoter lies within the coding sequence); class 1 integron promoter
   2024..2057    +  protein_bind   loxP: Cre-mediated recombination occurs in the 8-bp core sequence (GCATACAT). Cre recombinase
   2147..2195    +  polyA_signal   HSV TK poly(A) signal: herpes simplex virus thymidine kinase polyadenylation signal (Cole and Stacy, 1985)
   2290..2381    +  promoter       polyhedrin promoter: polh from Autographa californica; promoter for the baculovirus polyhedrin gene
   2533..3345    +  CDS            HOOK3 (fragment): HOOK3_HUMAN - Experimental evidence at protein level: Swiss-Prot protein existence level 1. (Microbial infection) May serve as a target for the spiC protein from Salmonella typhimurium, which inactivates it, leading to a strong alteration in cellular trafficking. From Homo sapiens (Human).
   3399..3482    +  CDS            large T antigen (fragment): large T antigen from SV40 (simian virus 40)
   3505..3639    +  polyA_signal   SV40 poly(A) signal: SV40 polyadenylation signal
   3668..3717    +  CDS            SET1 (fragment): solubility-enhancement tag derived from T7 phage gene 10B
   3795..3886    +  promoter       polyhedrin promoter: polh from Autographa californica; promoter for the baculovirus polyhedrin gene
   3936..6851    +  CDS            FHIP1B: FHI1B_HUMAN - Also known as C11orf56, FAM160A2, KIAA1759. Experimental evidence at protein level: Swiss-Prot protein existence level 1. Component of the FTS/Hook/FHIP complex (FHF complex). The FHF complex may function to promote vesicle trafficking and/or fusion via the homotypic vesicular protein sorting complex (the HOPS complex). FHF complex promotes the distribution of AP-4 complex to the perinuclear area of the cell (PubMed:32073997). From Homo sapiens (Human).
   6905..6988    +  CDS            large T antigen (fragment): large T antigen from SV40 (simian virus 40)
   7011..7145    +  polyA_signal   SV40 poly(A) signal: SV40 polyadenylation signal
   7174..7223    +  CDS            SET1 (fragment): solubility-enhancement tag derived from T7 phage gene 10B
   7301..7392    +  promoter       polyhedrin promoter: polh from Autographa californica; promoter for the baculovirus polyhedrin gene
   7442..8317    +  CDS            AKTIP: AKTIP_HUMAN - Also known as FTS From Homo sapiens (Human).
   8371..8454    +  CDS            large T antigen (fragment): large T antigen from SV40 (simian virus 40)
   8477..8611    +  polyA_signal   SV40 poly(A) signal: SV40 polyadenylation signal
   8640..8689    +  CDS            SET1 (fragment): solubility-enhancement tag derived from T7 phage gene 10B
   8925..9090    -  mobile_element Tn7L: mini-Tn7 element (left end of the Tn7 transposon) Tn7
