[The description below was written by a language model from this plasmid's Addgene catalogue record and pLannotate feature annotations shown in this document.]
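Description:
pBIG1a_StrepII-Hook3[451-718]_FTS_FHIP1B is an insect-cell expression plasmid built on the pBig1a multigene backbone, designed to co-express a truncated form of the human FHF (FTS/Hook/FHIP) complex from a single baculovirus. It replicates in E. coli from a high-copy ColE1/pUC-type origin and is selected with gentamicin through the aacC1 acetyltransferase gene driven by the class 1 integron Pc promoter. The resistance gene and all three expression cassettes lie between the Tn7R and Tn7L mini-Tn7 ends, an arrangement that allows Tn7 transposition of the whole block into a baculoviral bacmid for virus production. A loxP site sits next to the marker and could support Cre-mediated fusion with other vectors, followed by an HSV TK polyadenylation signal.

The payload consists of three tandem, same-orientation cassettes, each with its own baculovirus polyhedrin promoter for very late high-level expression and its own SV40 polyadenylation signal. In order along the sequence they encode HOOK3 residues 451–718, full-length FHIP1B, and AKTIP (FTS). According to the catalogue entry, the HOOK3 fragment carries an N-terminal StrepII tag followed by a "Psc" element, presumably a PreScission protease cleavage site; this tag region is not separately annotated in the feature table, although there is room for it between the promoter and the annotated HOOK3 fragment. The short "large T antigen" and "SET1" fragment calls recurring after each gene are most likely automated annotation hits within the terminator and assembly linker regions rather than expressed sequences.

The single affinity tag on HOOK3 would allow the assembled three-subunit complex to be purified from insect cells. The associated work concerns the FHF cargo adaptor, dynein movement and KIF1C.
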