Addgene plasmid #222300: pBIG1a_StrepII-Hook3[451-718]_FTS_FHIP1B
Purpose: Co-expresses truncated human FHF (FTS, StrepII-HOOK3[451-718] and FHIP1B) in a pBIG1a vector
Depositing lab: Andrew Carter. Depositing organization: MRC Laboratory of Molecular Biology. Publication: KIF1C activates and extends dynein movement through the FHF cargo adapter. Abid Ali F, Zwetsloot AJ, Stone CE, Morgan TE, Wademan RF, Carter AP, Straube A. Nat Struct Mol Biol. 2025 Apr;32(4):756-766. doi: 10.1038/s41594-024-01418-z. Epub 2025 Jan 2. PubMed 39747486.
Backbone
  Vector backbone: pBig1a
  Vector type: Insect Expression
Growth in bacteria
  Bacterial resistance: Gentamicin, 10 μg/mL
  Growth temperature: 37°C
  Growth strain: DH5alpha
  Copy number: Unknown
Gene/Insert 1
  Gene/Insert name: HOOK3[451-718]
  Species: H. sapiens (human)
  Insert size (bp): 804
  Entrez Gene: HOOK3 (a.k.a. HK3)
  Tag / fusion protein: StrepII-Psc (N terminal on insert)
Gene/Insert 2
  Gene/Insert name: FTS
  Species: H. sapiens (human)
  Insert size (bp): 876
  Entrez Gene: AKTIP (a.k.a. FT1, FTS)
Gene/Insert 3
  Gene/Insert name: FHIP1B
  Species: H. sapiens (human)
  Insert size (bp): 2916
  Entrez Gene: FHIP1B (a.k.a. C11orf56, FAM160A2, FHIP)
Terms and licenses: Academic/Nonprofit Terms; Industry Terms: Not Available to Industry
How to cite: pBIG1a_StrepII-Hook3[451-718]_FTS_FHIP1B was a gift from Andrew Carter (Addgene plasmid # 222300 ; http://n2t.net/addgene:222300 ; RRID:Addgene_222300)
